>Addgene plasmid #62517 | pmiR-96 cluster promoter | addgene partial sequence | sequence record 105834 | RVprimer3 5'-CTAGCAAAATAGGCTGTCCC-3'
TTCTCTGGCCTAACTGGCCGGTACCTGAGCTCTTACGCGTGCTAGCCCGGGCTCGAGATCTGCGATCTAA
GTAAGCTTCGTTTGCTGGCGGTGTCCCCGGAAGAAATATATTTGCATGTCTTTAGTTCTATGATGACACA
AACCCCGCCCAGCGTCTTGTCATTGGCGAATTCGAACACGCAGATGCAGTCGGGGCGGCGCGGTCCCAGG
TCCACTTCGCATATTAAGGTGACGCGCGTGGCCTCGAACACCGAGCGACCCTGCAGCGACCCGCTTAAGG
CAATCCGGTACTGTTGGTAAAGCCACCATGGCTTCCAAGGTGTACGACCCGGAGCAGCGCAAGAGGATGA
TCACCGGCCCTCAGTGGTGGGCTCGGTGCAAGCAGATGAACGTGCTCGACTCCTTCATCAACTACTACGA
CAGCGAGAAACATGCGGAGAACGCCGTGATCTTCCTCCACGGCAACGCCGCTTCCTCCTACCTGTGGCGC
CACGTCGTGCCCCACATCGAGCCCGTCGCCCGGTGCATCATCCCTGATCTGATCGGGATGGGGAAGAGCG
GGAAGAGCGGCAACGGCAGCTACCGCCTGCTCGACCACTACAAGTACCTCACCGCCTGGTTCGAGCTGCT
GAACCTCC
