>Addgene plasmid #62517 | pmiR-96 cluster promoter | addgene partial sequence | sequence record 106156 | EBV-rev 5'-GTGGTTTGTCCAAACTCATC-3'
GCGGCCGGCCGCCCCGACTCTAGATTAGACGTTGATCCTGGCGCTGGCGCAAGCAGCAGGGTGTCTATCC
ATGCCGCTCTCCTGGGCGCAGCTCATGGGCAGGGTGCCGGCGGCCTGCTCCTCCACCTCGGGAGGGAAGC
CGTGAGAATTCTGCTCGTTCTTGAGGACGCGCTCGACGAAGCTCTTGATGTACTTCCCCATCTCATCAGG
GGCGTCCTCTTGGGAGAAGTGGAGGCCCTTCACCTTCACGAACTCGGTGTTGGGGAACTTCTTGGCGCCC
TCCACGATAGCGTTGCTGAAGAAGCCGGGGTCGGACTCGATGAACATCTTAGGCAGGTCGTCGCTGGCGC
GCAGGTAGGCGTTGTAGTTCCGGACGATCTGCACCACGTCCGGCTTCCCGCCCTTGACCAGAGGGATCTC
CCGAGGCCAGCTGAGGGTTGGTCTTCTGACCTCGCCCTTCTCCTTGAAGGGCTCCAGGTAAGCAGCGAAC
TCCTCGGGCTCCAGCTTGCGCATGATCTTGCTAGGCAGCATAGTCTCCACGAAGAAGTTATTCTCCAGGA
CCATCTTCTCGCCCTCCTCGGACTTGATCAGAGCAATATCCTCCTCGATATCGGGCCACTCGTCCCAGGA
CTCGATCACGTCCACGACGCTCTCAGCATGCACGATAGCCTTGATCTTATCCTGGTGCTCGTAGGAGTAG
TGAAAAGCGAGACAAGCGCCCCAGTCGTGGCCCACAAAGATGATCTTCTTGGGGAGGTTCAGCAGCTCGA
ACCAGGCGGTGAGGTACTTGTAGTGGTCGAGCAGGCGGTAGCTGCCGTTGCCGCTCTTCCCGCTCTTCCC
CATCCCGATCAGATC
