[The description below was written by a language model from this plasmid's Addgene catalogue record.]
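Description:
pmiR-96 cluster promoter is a mammalian promoter-reporter plasmid built on the pLightSwitch_Prom backbone from Switchgear Genomics. It carries a 2,340 bp human genomic fragment described as the promoter of the microRNA-183-96-182 cluster, cloned by restriction digestion between SacI and HindIII sites; the record does not say whether these sites survive. The fragment sits upstream of RenSP, an optimized Renilla luciferase gene supplied by the backbone. The catalogue lists RenSP as a C-terminal tag. Since the insert is a promoter rather than a coding sequence, this is best read as meaning that the luciferase lies downstream of the insert and is transcribed under its control. The backbone is 3,656 bp and the complete plasmid is 5,996 bp. It is maintained in E. coli as a high-copy plasmid under ampicillin selection. No feature table is provided, so the origin of replication, polyadenylation signal and other backbone elements are not documented here, and no mammalian selection marker is recorded.

In this arrangement, luciferase output in transfected mammalian cells reflects the transcriptional activity of the cloned miRNA cluster promoter, so regulation of the miR-183, miR-96 and miR-182 locus can be measured with a luminescence assay. The associated study concerns inhibition of this cluster by glycogen synthase kinase 3 beta through the beta-catenin/TCF/LEF-1 pathway in gastric cancer cells. This suggests the plasmid's use in testing how signalling pathways or transcription factors alter promoter activity. The exact genomic coordinates of the fragment and any transcription factor binding sites within it are not stated in the record.
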