Addgene plasmid #62517: pmiR-96 cluster promoter
Purpose: microRNA 183-96-182 cluster promoter luciferase plasmid
Depositing lab: Bharat Ramratnam. Depositing organization: Rhode Island Hospital. Publication: Glycogen synthase kinase 3 beta inhibits microRNA-183-96-182 cluster via the beta-Catenin/TCF/LEF-1 pathway in gastric cancer cells. Tang X, Zheng D, Hu P, Zeng Z, Li M, Tucker L, Monahan R, Resnick MB, Liu M, Ramratnam B. Nucleic Acids Res. 2014 Mar;42(5):2988-98. doi: 10.1093/nar/gkt1275. Epub 2013 Dec 13. PubMed 24335145.
Backbone
  Vector backbone: pLightSwitch_Prom
  Backbone manufacturer: Switchgear Genomics
  Backbone size w/o insert (bp): 3656
  Total vector size (bp): 5996
  Vector type: Mammalian Expression
Growth in bacteria
  Bacterial resistance: Ampicillin, 100 μg/mL
  Growth temperature: 37°C
  Growth strain: DH5alpha
  Copy number: High Copy
Gene/Insert
  Gene/Insert name: promoter of microRNA-183-96-182 cluster
  Species: H. sapiens (human)
  Insert size (bp): 2340
  Tag / fusion protein: RenSP (optimized renilla luciferase gene) (C terminal on backbone)
  Cloning method: Restriction Enzyme; 5′ cloning site Sac I (unknown if destroyed); 3′ cloning site Hind III (unknown if destroyed)
  Sequencing primers: 5′ TCCATCAAAACAAAACGAAACAA
Terms and licenses: Academic/Nonprofit Terms; Industry Terms: Not Available to Industry
How to cite: pmiR-96 cluster promoter was a gift from Bharat Ramratnam (Addgene plasmid # 62517 ; http://n2t.net/addgene:62517 ; RRID:Addgene_62517)
